Addgene plasmid #177725: pMTS-HA-GFP11
Purpose: Eleventh β-strand of GFP (GFP11) fused to a mitochondria signal sequence for mitochondrial targeting, HA tagged
Depositing lab: Erik Böttger. Publication: ER-misfolded proteins become sequestered with mitochondria and impair mitochondrial function. Cortes Sanchon A, Santhosh Kumar H, Mantovani M, Osinnii I, Mateos JM, Kaech A, Shcherbakov D, Akbergenov R, Bottger EC. Commun Biol. 2021 Dec 2;4(1):1350. doi: 10.1038/s42003-021-02873-w. PubMed 34857875.
Backbone
  Vector backbone: phFluc-WT
  Backbone manufacturer: Addgene #177714
  Vector type: Mammalian Expression, Bacterial Expression
  Selectable markers: Hygromycin
Growth in bacteria
  Bacterial resistance: Ampicillin, 100 μg/mL
  Growth temperature: 37°C
  Growth strain: DH5alpha
  Copy number: High Copy
Gene/Insert
  Gene/Insert name: MTS-HA-GFP11 (alt name: Mitochondrial Targeting Sequence)
  Insert size (bp): 351
  Tag / fusion protein: HA (C terminal on insert); GFP11 (C terminal on insert)
Terms and licenses: Academic/Nonprofit Terms; Industry Terms: Not Available to Industry
How to cite: pMTS-HA-GFP11 was a gift from Erik Böttger (Addgene plasmid # 177725 ; http://n2t.net/addgene:177725 ; RRID:Addgene_177725)
