[The description below was written by a language model from this plasmid's Addgene catalogue record and pLannotate feature annotations shown in this document.]
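Description:
pMTS-HA-GFP11 is a mammalian expression plasmid built on the phFluc-WT backbone. It encodes the eleventh β-strand of GFP directed to mitochondria for split-GFP complementation experiments. It is maintained in E. coli at high copy through a ColE1/pUC-type origin with ampicillin selection (β-lactamase under its own bla promoter), and it also carries an f1 phage origin. For selection in mammalian cells, the catalogue lists hygromycin. The repository's sequenced record (about 5.4 kb) correspondingly shows a hygromycin phosphotransferase gene driven by the SV40 enhancer/early promoter and terminated by an SV40 polyadenylation signal.

The roughly 350 bp insert sits downstream of the CMV immediate-early enhancer and promoter and a remnant of a multiple cloning site. It begins with a mitochondrial targeting sequence annotated as a fragment of Neurospora crassa ATP synthase subunit 9. This is followed by an HA epitope (annotated as a short match to a 3xHA element) and then GFP11, with an SV40 poly(A) signal ending the transcript. GFP11 itself is too short to have been picked up by the automated annotation, but the catalogue describes it as a C-terminal fusion. On its own, GFP11 is non-fluorescent. Fluorescence is reconstituted only when it meets the complementary GFP1-10 fragment, so a mitochondrially targeted GFP11 can report whether a GFP1-10-tagged protein comes to share a compartment with it or lies very close to it. The associated study examined the sequestration of ER-misfolded proteins with mitochondria. The HA tag allows independent detection of the fusion.

The two sequence records disagree outside the expression cassette. The depositor's 4.4 kb map lacks the hygromycin gene and instead shows a ble fragment with HSV TK and bGH poly(A) remnants. The sequenced version better matches the catalogue's marker.
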