Features (pLannotate 1.2.2; 15 found; start..end, strand, type, name):
     61..364     +  enhancer       CMV enhancer: human cytomegalovirus immediate early enhancer
    365..568     +  promoter       CMV promoter: human cytomegalovirus (CMV) immediate early promoter
    591..644     +  misc_feature   MCS (fragment): multiple cloning site
    645..851     +  CDS            oli (fragment): ATP9_NEUCR - Also known as atp-9, atp9, prl-1. Experimental evidence at protein level: Swiss-Prot protein existence level 1. Mitochondrial membrane ATP synthase (F(1)F(0) ATP synthase or Complex V) produces ATP from ADP in the presence of a proton gradient across the membrane which is generated by electron transport complexes of the respiratory chain. F-type ATPases consist of two structural domains, F(1) - containing the extramembraneous catalytic core and F(0) - containing the membrane proton channel, linked together by a central stalk and a peripheral stalk. During catalysis, ATP synthesis
    879..905     +  CDS            3xHA (fragment): three tandem HA epitope tags
   1014..1097    +  CDS            large T antigen (fragment): large T antigen from SV40 (simian virus 40)
   1120..1241    +  polyA_signal   SV40 poly(A) signal: SV40 polyadenylation signal
   1275..1703    -  rep_origin     f1 ori (sequence partly withheld): f1 bacteriophage origin of replication; arrow indicates direction of (+) strand synthesis
   1730..1834    +  promoter       AmpR promoter: bla
   1836..2193    +  promoter       SV40 promoter: SV40 enhancer and early promoter
   2228..3088    -  CDS            AmpR: β-lactamase; bla; confers resistance to ampicillin, carbenicillin, and related antibiotics
   3109..3261    +  CDS            ble (fragment): BLE_KLEPN - Experimental evidence at protein level: Swiss-Prot protein existence level 1. Binding protein with a strong affinity to the bleomycin family of antibiotics. Binds to CL990; an antimitotic-antibiotic compound. From Klebsiella pneumoniae.
   3320..3367    +  polyA_signal   HSV TK poly(A) signal: herpes simplex virus thymidine kinase polyadenylation signal (Cole and Stacy, 1985)
   3458..3474    -  polyA_signal   bGH poly(A) signal (fragment): bovine growth hormone polyadenylation signal
   3696..4284    +  rep_origin     ori: high-copy-number ColE1/pMB1/pBR322/pUC origin of replication
>Addgene plasmid #177725 | pMTS-HA-GFP11 | depositor full sequence | sequence record 344896 | pMTS-HA-GFP11 sequence 4398 bps
TAGTTATTAATAGTAATCAATTACGGGGTCATTAGTTCATAGCCCATATATGGAGTTCCGCGTTACATAA
CTTACGGTAAATGGCCCGCCTGGCTGACCGCCCAACGACCCCCGCCCATTGACGTCAATAATGACGTATG
TTCCCATAGTAACGCCAATAGGGACTTTCCATTGACGTCAATGGGTGGAGTATTTACGGTAAACTGCCCA
CTTGGCAGTACATCAAGTGTATCATATGCCAAGTACGCCCCCTATTGACGTCAATGACGGTAAATGGCCC
GCCTGGCATTATGCCCAGTACATGACCTTATGGGACTTTCCTACTTGGCAGTACATCTACGTATTAGTCA
TCGCTATTACCATGGTGATGCGGTTTTGGCAGTACATCAATGGGCGTGGATAGCGGTTTGACTCACGGGG
ATTTCCAAGTCTCCACCCCATTGACGTCAATGGGAGTTTGTTTTGGCACCAAAATCAACGGGACTTTCCA
AAATGTCGTAACAACTCCGCCCCATTGACGCAAATGGGCGGTAGGCGTGTACGGTGGGAGGTCTATATAA
GCAGAGCTGGTTTAGTGAACCGTCAGATCCGCTAGCGCTACCGGACTCAGATCTCGAGCTCAAGCTTCGA
ATTCTGCAGTCGACATGGCCTCCACTCGTGTCCTCGCCTCTCGCCTGGCCTCCCGGATGGCTGCTTCCGC
CAAGGTTGCCCGCCCTGCTGTCCGCGTTGCTCAGGTCAGCAAGCGCACCATCCAGACTGGCTCCCCCCTC
CAGACCCTCAAGCGCACCCAGATGACCTCCATCGTCAACGCCACCACCCGCCAGGCTTTCCAGAAGCGCG
CCTACTCTTCCGGATCCGGTGACGGTCCGGTCGCCACCTACCCATACGATGTTCCAGATTACGCTGGTCG
ACGGATCGGTGGTGGTTCTGGAGGCGGTTCTATGAGAGATCATATGGTTTTGCATGAATATGTTAATGCT
GCTGGTATTACTTAAGCGGCCGCCGCGACTCTAGATCATAATCAGCCATACCACATTTGTAGAGGTTTTA
CTTGCTTTAAAAAACCTCCCACACCTCCCCCTGAACCTGAAACATAAAATGAATGCAATTGTTGTTGTTA
ACTTGTTTATTGCAGCTTATAATGGTTACAAATAAAGCAATAGCATCACAAATTTCACAAATAAAGCATT
TTTTTCACTGCATTCTAGTTGTGGTTTGTCCAAACTCATCAATGTATCTTAAGGCGTAAATTGTAAGCGT
TAATATTTTGTTAAAATTCGCGTTAAATTTTTGTTAAATCAGCTCATTTTTTAACCAATAGGCCGAAATC
GGCAAAATCCCTTATAAATCAAAAGAATAGACCGAGATAGGGT
[37 nt withheld, positions 1374-1410]
AAAGAACGTGGACTCCAACGTCAAAGG
[49 nt withheld, positions 1438-1486]
T
[91 nt withheld, positions 1488-1578]
G
[124 nt withheld, positions 1580-1703]
CAGGTGGCACTTTTCGGGGAAATGTGCGCGGAACCCCTATTTGTTTATTTTTCTAAATACATTCAAATAT
GTATCCGCTCATGAGACAATAACCCTGATAAATGCTTCAATAATATTGAAAAAGGAAGAGTCCTGAGGCG
GAAAGAACCAGCTGTGGAATGTGTGTCAGTTAGGGTGTGGAAAGTCCCCAGGCTCCCCAGCAGGCAGAAG
TATGCAAAGCATGCATCTCAATTAGTCAGCAACCAGGTGTGGAAAGTCCCCAGGCTCCCCAGCAGGCAGA
AGTATGCAAAGCATGCATCTCAATTAGTCAGCAACCATAGTCCCGCCCCTAACTCCGCCCATCCCGCCCC
TAACTCCGCCCAGTTCCGCCCATTCTCCGCCCCATGGCTGACTAATTTTTTTTATTTATGCAGAGGCCGA
GGCCGCCTCGGCCTCTGAGCTATTCCAGAAGTAGTGAGGAGGCTTTTTTGGAGGCCTAGGCTTTTGCAAA
GATCGATCAAGAGACAGGATGAGGATCGTTTCGCTTACCAATGCTTAATCAGTGAGGCACCTATCTCAGC
GATCTGTCTATTTCGTTCATCCATAGTTGCCTGACTCCCCGTCGTGTAGATAACTACGATACGGGAGGGC
TTACCATCTGGCCCCAGTGCTGCAATGATACCGCGAGACCCACGCTCACCGGCTCCAGATTTATCAGCAA
TAAACCAGCCAGCCGGAAGGGCCGAGCGCAGAAGTGGTCCTGCAACTTTATCCGCCTCCATCCAGTCTAT
TAATTGTTGCCGGGAAGCTAGAGTAAGTAGTTCGCCAGTTAATAGTTTGCGCAACGTTGTTGCCATTGCT
ACAGGCATCGTGGTGTCACGCTCGTCGTTTGGTATGGCTTCATTCAGCTCCGGTTCCCAACGATCAAGGC
GAGTTACATGATCCCCCATGTTGTGCAAAAAAGCGGTTAGCTCCTTCGGTCCTCCGATCGTTGTCAGAAG
TAAGTTGGCCGCAGTGTTATCACTCATGGTTATGGCAGCACTGCATAATTCTCTTACTGTCATGCCATCC
GTAAGATGCTTTTCTGTGACTGGTGAGTACTCAACCAAGTCATTCTGAGAATAGTGTATGCGGCGACCGA
GTTGCTCTTGCCCGGCGTCAATACGGGATAATACCGCGCCACATAGCAGAACTTTAAAAGTGCTCATCAT
TGGAAAACGTTCTTCGGGGCGAAAACTCTCAAGGATCTTACCGCTGTTGAGATCCAGTTCGATGTAACCC
ACTCGTGCACCCAACTGATCTTCAGCATCTTTTACTTTCACCAGCGTTTCTGGGTGAGCAAAAACAGGAA
GGCAAAATGCCGCAAAAAAGGGAATAAGGGCGACACGGAAATGTTGAATACTCATGCGGGACTCTGGGGT
TCGAAATGACCGACCAAGCGACGCCCAACCTGCCATCACGAGATTTCGATTCCACCGCCGCCTTCTATGA
AAGGTTGGGCTTCGGAATCGTTTTCCGGGACGCCGGCTGGATGATCCTCCAGCGCGGGGATCTCATGCTG
GAGTTCTTCGCCCACCCTAGGGGGAGGCTAACTGAAACACGGAAGGAGACAATACCGGAAGGAACCCGCG
CTATGACGGCAATAAAAAGACAGAATAAAACGCACGGTGTTGGGTCGTTTGTTCATAAACGCGGGGTTCG
GTCCCAGGGCTGGCACTCTGTCGATACCCCACCGAGACCCCATTGGGGCCAATACGCCCGCGTTTCTTCC
TTTTCCCCACCCCACCCCCCAAGTTCGGGTGAAGGCCCAGGGCTCGCAGCCAACGTCGGGGCGGCAGGCC
CTGCCATAGCCTCAGGTTACTCATATATACTTTAGATTGATTTAAAACTTCATTTTTAATTTAAAAGGAT
CTAGGTGAAGATCCTTTTTGATAATCTCATGACCAAAATCCCTTAACGTGAGTTTTCGTTCCACTGAGCG
TCAGACCCCGTAGAAAAGATCAAAGGATCTTCTTGAGATCCTTTTTTTCTGCGCGTAATCTGCTGCTTGC
AAACAAAAAAACCACCGCTACCAGCGGTGGTTTGTTTGCCGGATCAAGAGCTACCAACTCTTTTTCCGAA
GGTAACTGGCTTCAGCAGAGCGCAGATACCAAATACTGTTCTTCTAGTGTAGCCGTAGTTAGGCCACCAC
TTCAAGAACTCTGTAGCACCGCCTACATACCTCGCTCTGCTAATCCTGTTACCAGTGGCTGCTGCCAGTG
GCGATAAGTCGTGTCTTACCGGGTTGGACTCAAGACGATAGTTACCGGATAAGGCGCAGCGGTCGGGCTG
AACGGGGGGTTCGTGCACACAGCCCAGCTTGGAGCGAACGACCTACACCGAACTGAGATACCTACAGCGT
GAGCTATGAGAAAGCGCCACGCTTCCCGAAGGGAGAAAGGCGGACAGGTATCCGGTAAGCGGCAGGGTCG
GAACAGGAGAGCGCACGAGGGAGCTTCCAGGGGGAAACGCCTGGTATCTTTATAGTCCTGTCGGGTTTCG
CCACCTCTGACTTGAGCGTCGATTTTTGTGATGCTCGTCAGGGGGGCGGAGCCTATGGAAAAACGCCAGC
AACGCGGCCTTTTTACGGTTCCTGGCCTTTTGCTGGCCTTTTGCTCACATGTTCTTTCCTGCGTTATCCC
CTGATTCTGTGGATAACCGTATTACCGCCATGCAT
