Features (pLannotate 1.2.2; 16 found; start..end, strand, type, name):
    359..463     -  promoter       AmpR promoter: bla
    490..918     +  rep_origin     f1 ori (sequence partly withheld): f1 bacteriophage origin of replication; arrow indicates direction of (+) strand synthesis
    952..1073    -  polyA_signal   SV40 poly(A) signal: SV40 polyadenylation signal
   1096..1179    -  CDS            large T antigen (fragment): large T antigen from SV40 (simian virus 40)
   1285..1311    -  CDS            3xHA (fragment): three tandem HA epitope tags
   1339..1545    -  CDS            oli (fragment): ATP9_NEUCR - Also known as atp-9, atp9, prl-1. Experimental evidence at protein level: Swiss-Prot protein existence level 1. Mitochondrial membrane ATP synthase (F(1)F(0) ATP synthase or Complex V) produces ATP from ADP in the presence of a proton gradient across the membrane which is generated by electron transport complexes of the respiratory chain. F-type ATPases consist of two structural domains, F(1) - containing the extramembraneous catalytic core and F(0) - containing the membrane proton channel, linked together by a central stalk and a peripheral stalk. During catalysis, ATP synthesis
   1546..1599    -  misc_feature   MCS (fragment): multiple cloning site
   1622..1825    -  promoter       CMV promoter: human cytomegalovirus (CMV) immediate early promoter
   1826..2129    -  enhancer       CMV enhancer: human cytomegalovirus immediate early enhancer
   2304..2892    -  rep_origin     ori: high-copy-number ColE1/pMB1/pBR322/pUC origin of replication
   3078..3938    -  CDS            AmpR: β-lactamase; bla; confers resistance to ampicillin, carbenicillin, and related antibiotics
   3939..4043    -  promoter       AmpR promoter: bla
   4157..4238    -  polyA_signal   SV40 poly(A) signal: SV40 polyadenylation signal
   4261..4344    -  CDS            large T antigen (fragment): large T antigen from SV40 (simian virus 40)
   4355..5380    -  CDS            HygR: aminoglycoside phosphotransferase from E. coli; aph(4)-Ia; confers resistance to hygromycin
   5388..357     -  promoter       SV40 promoter (across the origin): SV40 enhancer and early promoter
>Addgene plasmid #177725 | pMTS-HA-GFP11 | addgene full sequence | sequence record 352637 | Addgene NGS Result
TTGCAAAAGCCTAGGCCTCCAAAAAAGCCTCCTCACTACTTCTGGAATAGCTCAGAGGCCGAGGCGGCCT
CGGCCTCTGCATAAATAAAAAAAATTAGTCAGCCATGGGGCGGAGAATGGGCGGAACTGGGCGGAGTTAG
GGGCGGGATGGGCGGAGTTAGGGGCGGGACTATGGTTGCTGACTAATTGAGATGCATGCTTTGCATACTT
CTGCCTGCTGGGGAGCCTGGGGACTTTCCACACCTGGTTGCTGACTAATTGAGATGCATGCTTTGCATAC
TTCTGCCTGCTGGGGAGCCTGGGGACTTTCCACACCCTAACTGACACACATTCCACAGCTGGTTCTTTCC
GCCTCAGGACTCTTCCTTTTTCAATATTATTGAAGCATTTATCAGGGTTATTGTCTCATGAGCGGATACA
TATTTGAATGTATTTAGAAAAATAAACAAATAGGGGTTCCGCGCACATTTCCCCGAAAAGTGCCACCTG
[124 nt withheld, positions 490-613]
C
[91 nt withheld, positions 615-705]
A
[49 nt withheld, positions 707-755]
CCTTTGACGTTGGAGTCCACGTTCTTT
[37 nt withheld, positions 783-819]
ACCCTATCTCGGTCTATTCTTTTGATTTATAAGGGATTTTGCCGATTTCGGCCTATTGGTTAAAAAATGA
GCTGATTTAACAAAAATTTAACGCGAATTTTAACAAAATATTAACGCTTACAATTTACGCCTTAAGATAC
ATTGATGAGTTTGGACAAACCACAACTAGAATGCAGTGAAAAAAATGCTTTATTTGTGAAATTTGTGATG
CTATTGCTTTATTTGTAACCATTATAAGCTGCAATAAACAAGTTAACAACAACAATTGCATTCATTTTAT
GTTTCAGGTTCAGGGGGAGGTGTGGGAGGTTTTTTAAAGCAAGTAAAACCTCTACAAATGTGGTATGGCT
GATTATGATCTAGAGTCGCGGCCGCTTAAGTAATACCAGCAGCATTAACATATTCATGCAAAACCATATG
ATCTCTCATAGAACCGCCTCCAGAACCACCACCGATCCGTCGACCAGCGTAATCTGGAACATCGTATGGG
TAGGTGGCGACCGGACCGTCACCGGATCCGGAAGAGTAGGCGCGCTTCTGGAAAGCCTGGCGGGTGGTGG
CGTTGACGATGGAGGTCATCTGGGTGCGCTTGAGGGTCTGGAGGGGGGAGCCAGTCTGGATGGTGCGCTT
GCTGACCTGAGCAACGCGGACAGCAGGGCGGGCAACCTTGGCGGAAGCAGCCATCCGGGAGGCCAGGCGA
GAGGCGAGGACACGAGTGGAGGCCATGTCGACTGCAGAATTCGAAGCTTGAGCTCGAGATCTGAGTCCGG
TAGCGCTAGCGGATCTGACGGTTCACTAAACCAGCTCTGCTTATATAGACCTCCCACCGTACACGCCTAC
CGCCCATTTGCGTCAATGGGGCGGAGTTGTTACGACATTTTGGAAAGTCCCGTTGATTTTGGTGCCAAAA
CAAACTCCCATTGACGTCAATGGGGTGGAGACTTGGAAATCCCCGTGAGTCAAACCGCTATCCACGCCCA
TTGATGTACTGCCAAAACCGCATCACCATGGTAATAGCGATGACTAATACGTAGATGTACTGCCAAGTAG
GAAAGTCCCATAAGGTCATGTACTGGGCATAATGCCAGGCGGGCCATTTACCGTCATTGACGTCAATAGG
GGGCGTACTTGGCATATGATACACTTGATGTACTGCCAAGTGGGCAGTTTACCGTAAATACTCCACCCAT
TGACGTCAATGGAAAGTCCCTATTGGCGTTACTATGGGAACATACGTCATTATTGACGTCAATGGGCGGG
GGTCGTTGGGCGGTCAGCCAGGCGGGCCATTTACCGTAAGTTATGTAACGCGGAACTCCATATATGGGCT
ATGAACTAATGACCCCGTAATTGATTACTATTAATAACTAATGCATGGCGGTAATACGGTTATCCACAGA
ATCAGGGGATAACGCAGGAAAGAACATGTGAGCAAAAGGCCAGCAAAAGGCCAGGAACCGTAAAAAGGCC
GCGTTGCTGGCGTTTTTCCATAGGCTCCGCCCCCCTGACGAGCATCACAAAAATCGACGCTCAAGTCAGA
GGTGGCGAAACCCGACAGGACTATAAAGATACCAGGCGTTTCCCCCTGGAAGCTCCCTCGTGCGCTCTCC
TGTTCCGACCCTGCCGCTTACCGGATACCTGTCCGCCTTTCTCCCTTCGGGAAGCGTGGCGCTTTCTCAT
AGCTCACGCTGTAGGTATCTCAGTTCGGTGTAGGTCGTTCGCTCCAAGCTGGGCTGTGTGCACGAACCCC
CCGTTCAGCCCGACCGCTGCGCCTTATCCGGTAACTATCGTCTTGAGTCCAACCCGGTAAGACACGACTT
ATCGCCACTGGCAGCAGCCACTGGTAACAGGATTAGCAGAGCGAGGTATGTAGGCGGTGCTACAGAGTTC
TTGAAGTGGTGGCCTAACTACGGCTACACTAGAAGAACAGTATTTGGTATCTGCGCTCTGCTGAAGCCAG
TTACCTTCGGAAAAAGAGTTGGTAGCTCTTGATCCGGCAAACAAACCACCGCTGGTAGCGGTGGTTTTTT
TGTTTGCAAGCAGCAGATTACGCGCAGAAAAAAAGGATCTCAAGAAGATCCTTTGATCTTTTCTACGGGG
TCTGACGCTCAGTGGAACGAAAACTCACGTTAAGGGATTTTGGTCATGAGATTATCAAAAAGGATCTTCA
CCTAGATCCTTTTAAATTAAAAATGAAGTTTTAAATCAATCTAAAGTATATATGAGTAACCTGAGGCTAT
GGCAGGGCCTGGCGCGCCTTACCAATGCTTAATCAGTGAGGCACCTATCTCAGCGATCTGTCTATTTCGT
TCATCCATAGTTGCCTGACTCCCCGTCGTGTAGATAACTACGATACGGGAGGGCTTACCATCTGGCCCCA
GTGCTGCAATGATACCGCGAGACCCACGCTCACCGGCTCCAGATTTATCAGCAATAAACCAGCCAGCCGG
AAGGGCCGAGCGCAGAAGTGGTCCTGCAACTTTATCCGCCTCCATCCAGTCTATTAATTGTTGCCGGGAA
GCTAGAGTAAGTAGTTCGCCAGTTAATAGTTTGCGCAACGTTGTTGCCATTGCTACAGGCATCGTGGTGT
CACGCTCGTCGTTTGGTATGGCTTCATTCAGCTCCGGTTCCCAACGATCAAGGCGAGTTACATGATCCCC
CATGTTGTGCAAAAAAGCGGTTAGCTCCTTCGGTCCTCCGATCGTTGTCAGAAGTAAGTTGGCCGCAGTG
TTATCACTCATGGTTATGGCAGCACTGCATAATTCTCTTACTGTCATGCCATCCGTAAGATGCTTTTCTG
TGACTGGTGAGTACTCAACCAAGTCATTCTGAGAATAGTGTATGCGGCGACCGAGTTGCTCTTGCCCGGC
GTCAACACGGGATAATACCGCGCCACATAGCAGAACTTTAAAAGTGCTCATCATTGGAAAACGTTCTTCG
GGGCGAAAACTCTCAAGGATCTTACCGCTGTTGAGATCCAGTTCGATGTAACCCACTCGTGCACCCAACT
GATCTTCAGCATCTTTTACTTTCACCAGCGTTTCTGGGTGAGCAAAAACAGGAAGGCAAAATGCCGCAAA
AAAGGGAATAAGGGCGACACGGAAATGTTGAATACTCATACTCTTCCTTTTTCAATATTATTGAAGCATT
TATCAGGGTTATTGTCTCATGAGCGGATACATATTTGAATGTATTTAGAAAAATAAACAAATAGGGGTTC
CGCGCACATTTCCCCGAAAAGTGCCACCTGACGTCTAAGAAACCATTATTATCATGACATTAACCTATAA
AAATAGGCGTATCACGAGGCCCTTTCGCCATGGTTGTGGATCGCGAGGCAGTGAAAAAAATGCTTTATTT
GTGAAATTTGTGATGCTATTGCTTTATTTGTAACCATTATAAGCTGCAATAAACAAGTTAACAACAACAA
TTGCATTCATTTTATGTTTCAGGTTCAGGGGGAGGTGTGGGAGGTTTTTTAAAGCAAGTAAAACCTCTAC
AAATGTGGTATGGCTGATTATGATCCTCTAGAACTCTATTCCTTTGCCCTCGGACGAGTGCTGGGGCGTC
GGTTTCCACTATCGGCGAGTACTTCTACACAGCCATCGGTCCAGACGGCCGCGCTTCTGCGGGCGATTTG
TGTACGCCCGACAGTCCCGGCTCCGGATCGGACGATTGCGTCGCATCGACCCTGCGCCCAAGCTGCATCA
TCGAAATTGCCGTCAACCAAGCTCTGATAGAGTTGGTCAAGACCAATGCGGAGCATATACGCCCGGAGCC
GCGGCGATCCTGCAAGCTCCGGATGCCTCCGCTCGAAGTAGCGCGTCTGCTGCTCCATACAAGCCAACCA
CGGCCTCCAGAAGAAGATGTTGGCGACCTCGTATTGGGAATCCCCGAACATCGCCTCGCTCCAGTCAATG
ACCGCTGTTATGCGGCCATTGTCCGTCAGGACATTGTTGGAGCCGAAATCCGCGTGCACGAGGTGCCGGA
CTTCGGGGCAGTCCTCGGCCCAAAGCATCAGCTCATCGAGAGCCTGCGCGACGGACGCACTGACGGTGTC
GTCCATCACAGTTTGCCAGTGATACACATGGGGATCAGCAATCGCGCATATGAAATCACGCCATGTAGTG
TATTGACCGATTCCTTGCGGTCCGAATGGGCCGAACCCGCTCGTCTGGCTAAGATCGGCCGCAGCGATCG
CATCCATGGCCTCCGCGACCGGCTGCAGAACAGCGGGCAGTTCGGTTTCAGGCAGGTCTTGCAACGTGAC
ACCCTGTGCACGGCGGGAGATGCAATAGGTCAGGCTCTCGCTGAATTCCCCAATGTCAAGCACTTCCGGA
ATCGGGAGCGCGGCCGATGCAAAGTGCCGATAAACATAACGATCTTTGTAGAAACCATCGGCGCAGCTAT
TTACCCGCAGGACATATCCACGCCCTCCTACATCGAAGCTGAAAGCACGAGATTCTTCGCCCTCCGAGAG
CTGCATCAGGTCGGAGACGCTGTCGAACTTTTCGATCAGAAACTTCTCGACAGACGTCGCGGTGAGTTCA
GGCTTTTTCATATCGATCT
