>Addgene plasmid #177725 | pMTS-HA-GFP11 | depositor partial sequence | sequence record 344897 | MTS-HA-GFP11
ATGGCCTCCACTCGTGTCCTCGCCTCTCGCCTGGCCTCCCGGATGGCTGCTTCCGCCAAGGTTGCCCGCC
CTGCTGTCCGCGTTGCTCAGGTCAGCAAGCGCACCATCCAGACTGGCTCCCCCCTCCAGACCCTCAAGCG
CACCCAGATGACCTCCATCGTCAACGCCACCACCCGCCAGGCTTTCCAGAAGCGCGCCTACTCTTCCGGA
TCCGGTGACGGTCCGGTCGCCACCTACCCATACGATGTTCCAGATTACGCTGGTCGACGGATCGGTGGTG
GTTCTGGAGGCGGTTCTATGAGAGATCATATGGTTTTGCATGAATATGTTAATGCTGCTGGTATTACTTA
A
